>Addgene plasmid #208760 | pRSFDuet1_CylLS_CylM | addgene full sequence | sequence record 412886 | Addgene NGS Result
TTCAGTGCAATTTATCTCTTCAAATGTAGCACCTGAAGTCAGCCCCATACGATATAAGTTGTAATTCTCA
TGTTAGTCATGCCCCGCGCCCACCGGAAGGAGCTGACTGGGTTGAAGGCTCTCAAGGGCATCGGTCGAGA
TCCCGGTGCCTAATGAGTGAGCTAACTTACATTAATTGCGTTGCGCTCACTGCCCGCTTTCCAGTCGGGA
AACCTGTCGTGCCAGCTGCATTAATGAATCGGCCAACGCGCGGGGAGAGGCGGTTTGCGTATTGGGCGCC
AGGGTGGTTTTTCTTTTCACCAGTGAGACGGGCAACAGCTGATTGCCCTTCACCGCCTGGCCCTGAGAGA
GTTGCAGCAAGCGGTCCACGCTGGTTTGCCCCAGCAGGCGAAAATCCTGTTTGATGGTGGTTAACGGCGG
GATATAACATGAGCTGTCTTCGGTATCGTCGTATCCCACTACCGAGATGTCCGCACCAACGCGCAGCCCG
GACTCGGTAATGGCGCGCATTGCGCCCAGCGCCATCTGATCGTTGGCAACCAGCATCGCAGTGGGAACGA
TGCCCTCATTCAGCATTTGCATGGTTTGTTGAAAACCGGACATGGCACTCCAGTCGCCTTCCCGTTCCGC
TATCGGCTGAATTTGATTGCGAGTGAGATATTTATGCCAGCCAGCCAGACGCAGACGCGCCGAGACAGAA
CTTAATGGGCCCGCTAACAGCGCGATTTGCTGGTGACCCAATGCGACCAGATGCTCCACGCCCAGTCGCG
TACCGTCTTCATGGGAGAAAATAATACTGTTGATGGGTGTCTGGTCAGAGACATCAAGAAATAACGCCGG
AACATTAGTGCAGGCAGCTTCCACAGCAATGGCATCCTGGTCATCCAGCGGATAGTTAATGATCAGCCCA
CTGACGCGTTGCGCGAGAAGATTGTGCACCGCCGCTTTACAGGCTTCGACGCCGCTTCGTTCTACCATCG
ACACCACCACGCTGGCACCCAGTTGATCGGCGCGAGATTTAATCGCCGCGACAATTTGCGACGGCGCGTG
CAGGGCCAGACTGGAGGTGGCAACGCCAATCAGCAACGACTGTTTGCCCGCCAGTTGTTGTGCCACGCGG
TTGGGAATGTAATTCAGCTCCGCCATCGCCGCTTCCACTTTTTCCCGCGTTTTCGCAGAAACGTGGCTGG
CCTGGTTCACCACGCGGGAAACGGTCTGATAAGAGACACCGGCATACTCTGCGACATCGTATAACGTTAC
TGGTTTCACATTCACCACCCTGAATTGACTCTCTTCCGGGCGCTATCATGCCATACCGCGAAAGGTTTTG
CGCCATTCGATGGTGTCCGGGATCTCGACGCTCTCCCTTATGCGACTCCTGCATTAGGAAATTAATACGA
CTCACTATAGGGGAATTGTGAGCGGATAACAATTCCCCTGTAGAAATAATTTTGTTTAACTTTAATAAGG
AGATATACCATGGGCAGCAGCCATCACCATCATCACCACAGCCAGGATCCGAATTCGCTGAATAAAGAAA
ATCAGGAAAATTATTATAGCAATAAACTGGAACTGGTGGGTCCGAGCTTTGAAGAACTGAGCCTGGAAGA
AATGGAAGCAATTCAGGGTAGCGGTGATGTTCAGGCAGAAACCACACCGGCATGTTTTACCATTGGTCTG
GGTGTTGGTGCACTGTTTAGCGCAAAATTTTGCTAAGCGGCCGCATAATGCTTAAGTCGAACAGAAAGTA
ATCGTATTGTACACGGCCGCATAATCGAAATTAATACGACTCACTATAGGGGAATTGTGAGCGGATAACA
ATTCCCCATCTTAGTATATTAGTTAAGTATAAGAAGGAGATATACATATGGAAGATAATCTGATTAATGT
GCTGAGCATTAATGAACGTTGCTTTCTGCTGAAACAGAGCGGCAAAGAAAAATATGATATTAAAAATCTG
CAGGCCTGGAAAGAACGTAAAAGCGTTCTGAAACAGGATGATCTGGATTATCTGATTAAATATAAATATG
AAAGCCTGGATAATTTTGGCCTGGGTATTACCCCGATTGAAAATTTTCCGGATAAAGAAGTGGCCATTCA
GTATATTAAAGATCAGAGTTGGTATATTTTTTTTGAAAGCATTCTGGATAGCTATAATGATAGCGAAGAA
AAACTGCTGGAAGTTGATGCAAGCTATCCGTTTCGTTATTTTCTGCAGTATGCACGTCTGTTTCTGCTGG
ATCTGAATAGCGAACTGAATATTTGCACCAAAGAATTTATTATTAATCTGCTGGAAACCCTGACCCAGGA
ACTGATTCATCTGACCAGCAAAACCCTGGTTCTGGATCTGCATACCTTTAAAAAAAATGAACCGCTGAAA
GGCAATGATAGCAGCAAACGCTTTATTTATTATCTGAAAAAACGCTTTAATAGCAAAAAAGATATTATTG
CCTTTTATACCTGCTATCCGGAACTGATGCGTATTACCGTTGTTCGTATGCGCTATTTCCTGGATAACAC
CAAACAAATGCTGATTCGTGTTACCGAAGATCTGCCGAGCATTCAGAATTGCTTTAATATTCAGAGCAGT
GAACTGAATAGCATTAGCGAAAGCCAGGGTGATAGCCATAGCCGTGGTAAAACCGTTAGCACCCTGACCT
TTAGTGATGGTAAAAAAATTGTGTATAAACCGAAAATTAATAGCGAAAATAAACTGCGCGATTTTTTTGA
ATTTCTGAATAAAGAACTGGAAGCCGATATTTATATTGTGAAAAAAGTGACCCGCAATACCTATTTTTAT
GAAGAATATATCGATAACATTGAAATCAATAACATCGAAGAAGTGAAAAAATATTACGAACGCTATGGCA
AACTGATTGGCATTGCCTTTCTGTTTAATGTTACCGATCTGCATTATGAAAACATCATTGCCCATGGCGA
ATATCCGGTGATTATTGATAATGAAACCTTTTTTCAGCAGAATATTCCGATTGAATTTGGTAATAGCGCA
ACCGTTGATGCCAAATACAAATATCTGGATAGCATTATGGTGACCGGTCTGGTTCCGTATCTGGCAATGA
AAGATAAAAGCGATAGCAAAGATGAAGGCGTTAATCTGAGCGCACTGAATTTTAAAGAACAGAGCGTGCC
GTTTAAAATTCTGAAAATTAAAAATACCTTTACCGATGAAATGCGCTTTGAATATCAGACCCATATTATG
GATACCGCAAAAAATACCCCGATTATGAATAATGAAAAAATCAGCTTTATCAGCTATGAAAAATATATTG
TGACCGGCATGAAAAGCATTCTGATGAAAGCCAAAGATAGCAAAAAAAAAATTCTGGCCTATATTAATAA
TAATCTGCAGAATCTGATTGTGCGCAATGTTATTCGTCCGACCCAGCGTTATGCAGATATGCTGGAATTT
AGCTATCATCCGAATTGCTTTAGCAATGCCATTGAACGTGAAAAAGTGCTGCATAATATGTGGGCCTATC
CGTATAAAAATAAAAAAGTGGTGCATTATGAATTTTCAGATCTGATTGATGGCGATATTCCGATTTTTTA
TAATAATATTAGCAAAACCAGCCTGATTGCCAGTGATGGTTGTCTGGTTGAAGATTTTTATCAGGAAAGT
GCCCTGAATCGCTGCCTGAATAAAATTAATGATCTGTGTGATGAAGATATTAGCATTCAGACCGTGTGGC
TGGAAATTGCACTGAATATTTATAACCCGTACAAATATATCAATGATCTGAAAAACCAGAATAGCAACAA
ATATATTTATACCGGTCTGGAACTGAATGGCAAAATTATTCAGGCCTGCCAGAAAATTGAAAAAAAAATC
TTTAAACGTGCCATCTTTAACAAAAAAACCAATACCGTGAATTGGATTGATATTAAACTGGATCAGGATT
GGAATGTGGGCATTCTGAATAATAATATGTATGATGGCCTGCCTGGTATTTTTATTTTTTATGTGGCCCT
GAAATATATTACCAAAAACCATAAATATGATTATGTGATCGAATGCATTAAAAATAGCATTTATACCATT
CCGAGCGAAGATATTCTGAGCGCATTTTTTGGTAAAGGCAGCCTGATTTATCCGCTGCTGGTTGATTATC
GCCTGAATAATGATATTAATAGCCTGAATGTGGCCGTGGAAATTGCCGATATGCTGATTGAAAAAAAACC
GATTAATAATGGCGAACTGAAAAATGATTGGATTCATGGCCATAATAGCATTATTAAAGTGCTGCTGCTG
CTGAGCGAAATTACCGAAGATGAAAAATATCGCAAATTTAGCCTGGAAATTTTTGAAAAACTGAGCGAAG
AACCGTATTTTAATTTTCGTGGTTTTGGCCATGGCATTTATAGCTATGTTCATCTGCTGAGCAAATTTAA
TCGCATTGATAAAGCCAATAGCCTGCTGCATAAAATTAAAGAAAGCTATTTTGAAGAAGAACCGAAAAAT
AATTCCTGGTGTAAAGGCACCGTTGGTGAACTGCTGGCAACCATTGAACTGTATGATGATAATATTAGTA
ACATCGATATTAACAAAACCATTGCCTATAAAAATAAAGATTGCCTGTGCCATGGCAATGCAGGCACCCT
GGAAGGTCTGATTCAGCTGGCAAAAAAAGATCCGGAAACCTATCAGTATAAAAAAAATAAACTGATCAGC
TATATGCTGAATGATTTTGAAAAAAATAATACCCTGAAAGTGGCAGGCAGCGAATATCTGGAAAGCCTGG
GTTTTTTTGTTGGTATTAGCGGTGTTGGTTATGAACTGCTGCGTAATCTGGATAGCGAAATTCCGAATGC
ACTGCTGTTTGAACTGTAAGGTACCCTCGAGTCTGGTAAAGAAACCGCTGCTGCGAAATTTGAACGCCAG
CACATGGACTCGTCTACTAGCGCAGCTTAATTAACCTAGGCTGCTGCCACCGCTGAGCAATAACTAGCAT
AACCCCTTGGGGCCTCTAAACGGGTCTTGAGGGGTTTTTTGCTGAAACCTCAGGCATTTGAGAAGCACAC
GGTCACACTGCTTCCGGTAGTCAATAAACCGGTAAACCAGCAATAGACATAAGCGGCTATTTAACGACCC
TGCCCTGAACCGACGACAAGCTGACGACCGGGTCTCCGCAAGTGGCACTTTTCGGGGAAATGTGCGCGGA
ACCCCTATTTGTTTATTTTTCTAAATACATTCAAATATGTATCCGCTCATGAATTAATTCTTAGAAAAAC
TCATCGAGCATCAAATGAAACTGCAATTTATTCATATCAGGATTATCAATACCATATTTTTGAAAAAGCC
GTTTCTGTAATGAAGGAGAAAACTCACCGAGGCAGTTCCATAGGATGGCAAGATCCTGGTATCGGTCTGC
GATTCCGACTCGTCCAACATCAATACAACCTATTAATTTCCCCTCGTCAAAAATAAGGTTATCAAGTGAG
AAATCACCATGAGTGACGACTGAATCCGGTGAGAATGGCAAAAGTTTATGCATTTCTTTCCAGACTTGTT
CAACAGGCCAGCCATTACGCTCGTCATCAAAATCACTCGCATCAACCAAACCGTTATTCATTCGTGATTG
CGCCTGAGCGAGACGAAATACGCGGTCGCTGTTAAAAGGACAATTACAAACAGGAATCGAATGCAACCGG
CGCAGGAACACTGCCAGCGCATCAACAATATTTTCACCTGAATCAGGATATTCTTCTAATACCTGGAATG
CTGTTTTCCCGGGGATCGCAGTGGTGAGTAACCATGCATCATCAGGAGTACGGATAAAATGCTTGATGGT
CGGAAGAGGCATAAATTCCGTCAGCCAGTTTAGTCTGACCATCTCATCTGTAACATCATTGGCAACGCTA
CCTTTGCCATGTTTCAGAAACAACTCTGGCGCATCGGGCTTCCCATACAATCGATAGATTGTCGCACCTG
ATTGCCCGACATTATCGCGAGCCCATTTATACCCATATAAATCAGCATCCATGTTGGAATTTAATCGCGG
CCTAGAGCAAGACGTTTCCCGTTGAATATGGCTCATACTCTTCCTTTTTCAATATTATTGAAGCATTTAT
CAGGGTTATTGTCTCATGAGCGGATACATATTTGAATGTATTTAGAAAAATAAACAAATAGGCATGCAGC
GCTCTTCCGCTTCCTCGCTCACTGACTCGCTACGCTCGGTCGTTCGACTGCGGCGAGCGGTGTCAGCTCA
CTCAAAAGCGGTAATACGGTTATCCACAGAATCAGGGGATAAAGCCGGAAAGAACATGTGAGCAAAAAGC
AAAGCACCGGAAGAAGCCAACGCCGCAGGCGTTTTTCCATAGGCTCCGCCCCCCTGACGAGCATCACAAA
AATCGACGCTCAAGCCAGAGGTGGCGAAACCCGACAGGACTATAAAGATACCAGGCGTTTCCCCCTGGAA
GCTCCCTCGTGCGCTCTCCTGTTCCGACCCTGCCGCTTACCGGATACCTGTCCGCCTTTCTCCCTTCGGG
AAGCGTGGCGCTTTCTCATAGCTCACGCTGTTGGTATCTCAGTTCGGTGTAGGTCGTTCGCTCCAAGCTG
GGCTGTGTGCACGAACCCCCCGTTCAGCCCGACCGCTGCGCCTTATCCGGTAACTATCGTCTTGAGTCCA
ACCCGGTAAGACACGACTTATCGCCACTGGCAGCAGCCATTGGTAACTGATTTAGAGGACTTTGTCTTGA
AGTTATGCACCTGTTAAGGCTAAACTGAAAGAACAGATTTTGGTGAGTGCGGTCCTCCAACCCACTTACC
TTGGTTCAAAGAGTTGGTAGCTCAGCGAACCTTGAGAAAACCACCGTTGGTAGCGGTGGTTTTTCTTTAT
TTATGAGATGATGAATCAATCGGTCTATCAAGTCAACGAACAGCTATTCCGTTACTCTAGAT
Features (pLannotate 1.2.2; 17 found; start..end, strand, type, name):
     74..138     -  CDS            TcR (fragment): tetracycline efflux protein; tet; confers resistance to tetracycline
    153..174     -  protein_bind   CAP binding site: CAP binding activates transcription in the presence of cAMP. E. coli catabolite activator protein
    187..1269    -  CDS            lacI: lac repressor; lacI; The lac repressor binds to the lac operator to inhibit transcription in E. coli. This inhibition can be relieved by adding lactose or isopropyl-β-D-thiogalactopyranoside (IPTG).
   1270..1347    -  promoter       lacI promoter: lacI
   1355..1390    -  CDS            TcR (fragment): tetracycline efflux protein; tet; confers resistance to tetracycline
   1393..1411    +  promoter       T7 promoter: promoter for bacteriophage T7 RNA polymerase
   1412..1436    +  protein_bind   lac operator: The lac repressor binds to the lac operator to inhibit transcription in E. coli. This inhibition can be relieved by adding lactose or isopropyl-β-D-thiogalactopyranoside (IPTG). lac repressor encoded by lacI
   1451..1473    +  RBS            RBS: efficient ribosome binding site from bacteriophage T7 gene 10 (Olins and Rangwala, 1989)
   1782..1800    +  promoter       T7 promoter: promoter for bacteriophage T7 RNA polymerase
   1801..1825    +  protein_bind   lac operator: The lac repressor binds to the lac operator to inhibit transcription in E. coli. This inhibition can be relieved by adding lactose or isopropyl-β-D-thiogalactopyranoside (IPTG). lac repressor encoded by lacI
   4868..4909    +  CDS            S-Tag (fragment): affinity and epitope tag derived from pancreatic ribonuclease A
   4939..4956    +  CDS            SET1 (fragment): solubility-enhancement tag derived from T7 phage gene 10B
   4964..5011    +  terminator     T7 terminator: transcription terminator for bacteriophage T7 RNA polymerase
   5175..5232    +  promoter       AmpR promoter (fragment): bla
   5241..6056    -  CDS            KanR: aminoglycoside phosphotransferase; aph(3')-Ia; confers resistance to kanamycin in bacteria or G418 (Geneticin®) in eukaryotes
   6057..6148    -  promoter       AmpR promoter: bla
   6164..6913    -  rep_origin     RSF ori: Plasmids containing the RSF 1030 origin of replication can be propagated in E. coli cells that contain additional plasmids with compatible origins.
