[The description below was written by a language model from this plasmid's Addgene catalogue record and pLannotate feature annotations shown in this document.]
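Description:
pRSFDuet1_CylLS_CylM is a 6,922 bp bacterial co-expression plasmid built on the pRSFDuet1 backbone, designed to produce modified cytolysin S (mCylLS) in E. coli. It replicates from the RSF1030 origin, which is recorded as high copy and is compatible with other plasmids carrying unrelated origins. Selection is through a kanamycin resistance gene (aminoglycoside phosphotransferase). The backbone also carries lacI with its own promoter. This supplies the lac repressor, which acts on the lac operators placed directly downstream of each of the two T7 promoters. Both cassettes therefore depend on T7 RNA polymerase supplied by the host and are inducible with IPTG or lactose.

The first T7/lac operator unit, followed by the phage T7 gene 10 ribosome binding site, drives a 237 bp synthetic CylLS insert cloned between EcoRI and NotI and carrying an N-terminal 6xHis tag. This is the precursor peptide of the small cytolysin subunit. The second T7/lac operator unit drives a 2,970 bp synthetic insert cloned between NdeI and KpnI that encodes the cytolysin lanthionine synthetase, named CylM in the plasmid title and CylLM in the insert field. The automated annotation does not label either insert, but the unannotated stretches after each promoter fit their recorded sizes. S-tag and other small tag fragments downstream of the second insert look like leftover vector sequence before the single T7 terminator, as do short tetracycline-resistance fragments.

Co-expressing the peptide with its synthetase lets the enzyme install the lanthipeptide modifications in vivo, and the His tag offers a means of affinity purification. The associated publication concerns a method for determining lanthipeptide stereochemistry, which suggests the modified peptide served as material for that analysis.
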