Addgene plasmid #208760: pRSFDuet1_CylLS_CylM
Purpose: Expresses modified cytolysin S (mCylLS) in E. coli
Depositing lab: Wilfred van der Donk. Depositing organization: University of Illinois at Urbana-Champaign. Publication: Facile Method for Determining Lanthipeptide Stereochemistry. Luo Y, Xu S, Frerk AM, van der Donk WA. Anal Chem. 2024 Jan 30;96(4):1767-1773. doi: 10.1021/acs.analchem.3c04958. Epub 2024 Jan 17. PubMed 38232355.
Backbone
  Vector backbone: pRSFDuet1
  Total vector size (bp): 6922
  Vector type: Bacterial Expression
Growth in bacteria
  Bacterial resistance: Kanamycin, 50 μg/mL
  Growth temperature: 37°C
  Growth strain: DH5alpha
  Copy number: High Copy
Gene/Insert 1
  Gene/Insert name: CylLS (alt name: Cytolysin S)
  Species: Synthetic
  Insert size (bp): 237
  Promoter: T7
  Tag / fusion protein: Hisx6 Tag (N terminal on insert)
  Cloning method: Restriction Enzyme; 5′ cloning site EcoRI (unknown if destroyed); 3′ cloning site NotI (unknown if destroyed)
  Sequencing primers: 5′ cttatgcgactcctgcattaggaa
Gene/Insert 2
  Gene/Insert name: CylLM (alt name: Lanthionine synthetase CylLM)
  Species: Synthetic
  Insert size (bp): 2970
  Promoter: T7
  Cloning method: Restriction Enzyme; 5′ cloning site NdeI (unknown if destroyed); 3′ cloning site KpnI (unknown if destroyed)
  Sequencing primers: 5′ cgtattgtacacggccgcataatc; 3′ gctagttattgctcagcgg
Terms and licenses: Academic/Nonprofit Terms; Industry Terms: Not Available to Industry
Depositor comments: Please visit https://www.biorxiv.org/content/10.1101/2023.10.26.564210v2 for bioRxiv preprint.
How to cite: pRSFDuet1_CylLS_CylM was a gift from Wilfred van der Donk (Addgene plasmid # 208760 ; http://n2t.net/addgene:208760 ; RRID:Addgene_208760)
